>Addgene plasmid #210756 | pDL0_032 | addgene full sequence | sequence record 435101 | Addgene NGS Result
TATTACGTCGCGCTCACTGGCCGTCGTTTTACAACGTCGTGACTGGGAAAACCCTGGCGTTACCCAACTT
AATCGCCTTGCAGCACATCCCCCTTTCGCCAGCTGGCGTAATAGCGAAGAGGCCCGCACCGAAACGCCCT
TCCCAACAGTTGCGCAGCCTGAATGGCGAATGGGAGCGCCCTGTAGCGGCCACTCAACCCTATCTCGGTC
TATTCTTTTGATTTATAAGGGATTTTGCCGATTTCGGCCTATTGGTTAAAAAATGAGCTGATTTAACAAA
AATTTAACGCGAATTTTAACAAAATATTAACGCTTACAATTTAGGTGGCACTTTTCGGGGAAATGTGCGC
GGAACCCCTATTTGTTTATTTTTCTAAATACATTCAAATATGTATCCGCTCATGAGACAATAACCCTGAT
AAATGCTTCAATAATATTGAAAAAGGAAGAGTATGCGTAGCCGTAATTGGAGCCGTACCCTGACCGAACG
TAGCGGCGGTAATGGTGCGGTGGCGGTGTTTATGGCGTGCTATGATTGCTTTTTTGGCGTGCAGAGCATG
CCGCGTGCGAGCAAACAGCAGGCGCGTTATGCGGTGGGCCGTTGCCTGATGCTGTGGAGCAGCAACGATG
TGACCCAGCAGGGCAGCCGTCCGAAAACCAAACTGAACATTATGCGTGAAGCGGTGATTGCGGAAGTGAG
CACCCAGCTGTCTGAAGTGGTGGGCGTGATTGAACGTCATCTGGAACCGACCCTGCTGGCCGTGCATCTG
TATGGCAGCGCGGTGGATGGCGGCCTGAAACCGCATAGCGATATTGATCTGCTGGTGACCGTGACCGTGC
GTCTGGATGAAACCACCCGTCGTGCGCTGATTAACGATCTGCTGGAAACCAGCGCGAGCCCGGGTGAAAG
CGAAATTCTGCGTGCGGTGGAAGTGACCATCGTGGTGCATGATGACATTATTCCGTGGCGTTATCCGGCG
AAACGTGAGCTGCAGTTTGGCGAATGGCAGCGTAACGATATTCTGGCCGGCATTTTTGAACCGGCGACCA
TTGATATCGATCTGGCCATTCTGCTGACCAAAGCGCGTGAACATAGCGTGGCGCTGGTTGGTCCGGCAGC
GGAAGAACTGTTTGATCCGGTGCCGGAACAGGACCTGTTTGAAGCGCTGAACGAAACCCTGACCCTGTGG
AACAGCCCGCCGGATTGGGCGGGTGATGAACGCAACGTGGTGCTGACCCTGAGCCGTATTTGGTATAGCG
CGGTGACCGGCAAAATTGCGCCGAAAGATGTGGCGGCGGATTGGGCCATGGAACGTCTGCCGGCGCAGTA
TCAGCCGGTGATTCTGGAAGCGCGTCAGGCGTATCTGGGCCAGGAAGAAGATCGTCTGGCCAGCCGTGCG
GATCAGCTGGAAGAATTTGTGCATTACGTGAAAGGCGAAATTACCAAAGTGGTGGGTAAATAATAACTGT
CAGACCAAGTTTACTCATATATACTTTAGATTGATTTAAAACTTCATTTTTAATTTAAAAGGATCTAGGT
GAAGATCCTTTTTGATAATCTCATGACCAAAATCCCTTAACGTGAGTTTTCGTTCCACTGAGCGTCAGAC
CCCGTAGAAAAGATCAAAGGATCTTCTTGAGATCCTTTTTTTCTGCGCGTAATCTGCTGCTTGCAAACAA
AAAAACCACCGCTACCAGCGGTGGTTTGTTTGCCGGATCAAGAGCTACCAACTCTTTTTCCGAAGGTAAC
TGGCTTCAGCAGAGCGCAGATACCAAATACTGTTCTTCTAGTGTAGCCGTAGTTAGGCCACCACTTCAAG
AACTCTGTAGCACCGCCTACATACCTCGCTCTGCTAATCCTGTTACCAGTGGCTGCTGCCAGTGGCGATA
AGTCGTGTCTTACCGGGTTGGACTCAAGACGATAGTTACCGGATAAGGCGCAGCGGTCGGGCTGAACGGG
GGGTTCGTGCACACAGCCCAGCTTGGAGCGAACGACCTACACCGAACTGAGATACCTACAGCGTGAGCTA
TGAGAAAGCGCCACGCTTCCCGAAGGGAGAAAGGCGGACAGGTATCCGGTAAGCGGCAGGGTCGGAACAG
GAGAGCGCACGAGGGAGCTTCCAGGGGGAAACGCCTGGTATCTTTATAGTCCTGTCGGGTTTCGCCACCT
CTGACTTGAGCGTCGATTTTTGTGATGCTCGTCAGGGGGGCGGAGCCTATGGAAAAACGCCAGCAACGCG
GCCTTTTTACGGTTCCTGGCCTTTTGCTGGCCTTTTGCTCATTAGGCACCCCAGGCTTTACCCGAACGAC
CGAGCGCAGCGAGTCAGTGAGCGAGGAAGCGGAGAGCGCCCAATACGCAAGGAAACAGCTATGACCATGT
TAATGCAGCTGGCACGACAGGTTTCCCGACTGGAAAGCGGGCAGTGAAGTGAAGGCCCATGAGGCCAGTT
AATTAAGAGGTACCCACTTCGTGGTCTCACATTTATCTGGATCTGGAAGAGGCAAGAAAGGATTGGAATT
AACATAGGTAAAAAAAAGCAGCTGGAGAATAAGTTGGCACCAGATCCTACGATATCGGTACTGTCAGCTC
AAAATAGATGAACATATCAATCACATCATACTACACTACAATTGGACAGCATCATTAATCATAAGAGCGC
TGCTCACAGCTCACACCACATCAACAAGCAACAACCAAAAATATCTTCAGATAATAACAAAACTGACATA
AGTAACTACAGGACAACAGATCTATGTAAGAACACAGAATAAAGCCACCTAGTTCTAGCATCTGACAGAT
TTGATTTGCACGAGTAAAGCAAATAAAACGGGTAAAAAAACACAGTACAACATCAGCACTACAGTTCAAC
TAGGCAAAGAGCCAGATACAATACAGATTAAATTGACCTTAGAACCCAAGCTCTACAGTTCAAGTAGGTG
TACACGATACAGATGTAATTCTCTAACCCAGCTCCACACAATTCCAATCCAAATCCAGGGGAAAAAAACT
AAGAACACAATTCCAATCCAAATCCAGAGGAAATAAACTATGTGTCGCCTAACTCAACCTAAAGATTTTA
ACCTAACGAGCTATTCATCTATTGGAACAATATCAGAACAATCCCATCCGAACTAAGCACAAATAAGTAA
AACTAAATCTGATCACAAAACTCAAACTATGTGGCAGGATCAAAACATAACTGTGAACTACTCTTATTAT
CCATCATTAGGGTAATATATCGAAACAATCCCCATCTGACACATCATTAGGGTAATATATCGAAACAATC
CCCATCTGACACATCATTAGGGTAATATATCGAAACAATCCCCATCTGACAGAACAATCTCAAAACCAAT
CCATCTATTAGATCGATATAAATAACACAGATCCCTACCTCGATTCTCACGAAACCCTAAATCAATGAGA
GATTAAGAGGATTACCCTAAAATCGCACGAAACCGTAACTCGATTAAGAGGTGGATCACCCTAAAATCGC
ACGAAACCCTGAGAGATTGAGACTAACTCGCACGGGATCCTCCTACGCTTTCCACCACGAGCATCAAAAT
CGCGAGATTAGACGGGCACCACGAGAGATTCGAGGATTAGGACGAGGTGATTGATTAGTTACCTTGACGA
GGCGATTAGAGAACGCAAAGCTTCGCTCCCCCTCCCCTTCGGTCGATTCGACTCGCTATGCGATTAATGG
AGAGAAAACCTCTCTATATAAAGCGTGGGCAAGGCGGTGCGAGGCAGCATCCGGTGCGGTCACCGCCACG
CGTACGGCCCAATGGCAGCACCACACGTGTCCATGTAGTTGGAGGCGCGACACGTGTCCGGTCCCGGTAC
GACCATCCAGACGGTGCCCGGAACCAACTCCGCGTCAGGTCATGCCGCCTCTCTTTGACGAAGTCGGCAT
GCCTGATCAAGACCGTACGTTTCCGATCCAACGATCAGGAAACATCGTACTTGATCTGCTATAAGCTGCG
TGTGGGCCTTAATAATCCTCTGGGGAAATATTTGTGGGCTGAAATGAACGGGATATTGGGCCTAGACAAA
CCAGGGCCCATGAATTTTACGGCCCAATAGATTGTTGACACCTAATTGGCTAAGCCCAACTCGCGCACTC
TGACCAACCGATCGGAAGTTCGCGTCCACGCCGCCCTGCTCCTCCGTCGCCGCCGGCTCGGCGGCTGACC
CCCGCGCCGCCGCACCAGCTGCGCGCGCGCGCGCGCGCGCCCCCACCACCGCGGCCTCTCCCTCCCACGC
GCAGAGGGCACGGGCAGAGGCCGCCGCGGCGCCGTACTCGCCGGCGCTTCGTCGGCCTCGGCCTCGGGTC
GAGGCCGGTGGCGGGGCCTCGTCAGATCGCCCCCCTTCCTGTGCAGTAAGTATTTCCCACGGACCCAATA
TGGATTCGTTGTTCTAATCGATAGCTGCTATCAGAGATGGGTTCTTCTGCGTGATTTACCTGTTCTTCAC
ATCCTCCTGAGACCACAGAGTGGAGCTCATGGCGCGCCTAGGCCTTGACGGCCTTCACTCAATTCGCCCT
ATAGTGAGTCG
Features (pLannotate 1.2.2; 8 found; start..end, strand, type, name):
     14..170     +  CDS            lacZα (fragment): LacZα fragment of β-galactosidase; lacZ fragment
    191..322     +  rep_origin     M13 ori (fragment): M13 bacteriophage origin of replication; arrow indicates direction of (+) strand synthesis
    348..452     +  promoter       AmpR promoter: bla
    672..1460    +  CDS            aadA: S3AD_ECOLX - Experimental evidence at protein level: Swiss-Prot protein existence level 1. Mediates bacterial resistance to the antibiotics streptomycin and spectinomycin. From Escherichia coli.
   1637..2225    +  rep_origin     ori: high-copy-number ColE1/pMB1/pBR322/pUC origin of replication
   2303..2343    +  rep_origin     RSF ori (fragment): Plasmids containing the RSF 1030 origin of replication can be propagated in E. coli cells that contain additional plasmids with compatible origins.
   2380..2427    +  CDS            lacI (fragment): lac repressor; lacI; The lac repressor binds to the lac operator to inhibit transcription in E. coli. This inhibition can be relieved by adding lactose or isopropyl-β-D-thiogalactopyranoside (IPTG).
   4548..5       -  promoter       T7 promoter (across the origin): promoter for bacteriophage T7 RNA polymerase
