[The description below was written by a language model from this plasmid's Addgene catalogue record and pLannotate feature annotations shown in this document.]
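Description:
pDL0_032 is a synthetic-biology parts plasmid built on the pICH41295 backbone that stores the Oryza sativa Ubiquitin3 (OsUbi3) promoter as a reusable module. pICH41295 is generally known as a Golden Gate/MoClo level 0 acceptor for promoter plus 5' UTR parts, which fits the "PU" label in the stated purpose, although the record itself does not spell out the assembly standard, the flanking restriction sites or the overhangs. The plasmid is maintained in E. coli through a high-copy ColE1/pUC-type origin and is selected with spectinomycin, conferred by the aadA aminoglycoside adenylyltransferase gene, which appears to be driven by the annotated bla (AmpR) promoter located upstream of it.

The insert is listed as 1,423 bp of rice sequence. The automated feature table does not annotate it, but a large unannotated stretch in the second half of the 4,561 nt sequence is the likely location of the promoter. The remaining annotations are short backbone remnants: fragments of lacZα, the M13 origin, the RSF origin and lacI, plus a T7 promoter spanning the sequence origin. The lacZα fragment is probably residual sequence from the blue/white screening cassette that is displaced when a part is cloned into this type of acceptor. None of these fragments should be assumed functional.

Ubiquitin promoters from grasses are commonly used for strong, broadly constitutive expression in monocots. This part was deposited with work on inducible synthetic circuits controlling pigmentation in grasses, so it is presumably intended to be combined with coding sequences and terminators into plant transcription units. It carries no expressed payload of its own.
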