Addgene plasmid #210756: pDL0_032
Purpose: PU_Oryza sativa Ubiquitin3 promoter
Depositing lab: Dmitri Nusinow. Depositing organization: Donald Danforth Plant Science Center. Publication: Remote Sensing of Endogenous Pigmentation by Inducible Synthetic Circuits in Grasses. Lee DY, Acosta-Gamboa L, Saleh L, Pathak S, Swyers N, Morgan A, Meerdink S, Kuzio C, Calderon S, Sheng H, Kenney S, Zare A, Gehan M, Nusinow DA. Plant Biotechnol J. 2025 Dec 5. doi: 10.1111/pbi.70480. PubMed 41351300.
Backbone
  Vector backbone: pICH41295
  Vector type: Synthetic Biology
Growth in bacteria
  Bacterial resistance: Spectinomycin, 50 μg/mL
  Growth temperature: 37°C
  Growth strain: DH5alpha
  Copy number: Unknown
Gene/Insert
  Gene/Insert name: OsUbi3 promoter
  Species: Oryza sativa
  Insert size (bp): 1423
Resource information
  A portion of this plasmid was derived from a plasmid made by: Giles Oldroyd Lab, Cambridge, UK
Terms and licenses: Academic/Nonprofit Terms; Industry Terms: Not Available to Industry
Depositor comments: Please visit https://doi.org/10.1101/2025.06.20.660755 for bioRxiv preprint.
How to cite: pDL0_032 was a gift from Dmitri Nusinow (Addgene plasmid # 210756 ; http://n2t.net/addgene:210756 ; RRID:Addgene_210756)
